>Addgene plasmid #192778 | Ppst93-E50 MCR-NG | addgene full sequence | sequence record 379187 | Addgene Partial NGS Result
AGATGAATTCGCGCCCGGTTCTAGATTTATTCATAAAATAGGAACTAAAATACCAAAATAGAAACATTTA
TATACATTTGATGTGTAGGGTATACCATAAACCTGGGAGGTGTCTCATATGGCATACCTTACTGAAAAAA
TTGATCTTTACGGAGATAACGGAAAAGTTCTTGAATCAGATATTCCATTAGAAGCAGTTACACCAGTTCA
AAATCCAGCAGTTAGAGAACTTGCATCAATTTTTAAAAGATCAGTTGCAGTTAATCTTGGAGGAGCACAG
AAAGCATTATCAACTGGACACTATGCAAATGAATACATTCACTTTCCAGATATTCCAAACAAAGATAAAC
TTGGAATTAAATCATCACCTGGAGGAAAATATCCACCAAAATCAGTTAAAGTTAGAACTATGGATTTACC
ATTAGTTGATGATGCAGATGATATTGCAGCAAGACTTAAAGAAAGACTTCAAGTTAATCCAGATGATGGA
ACAGAAGTTAGAGTTATGAAGAAAGGAAACGTTCTTTACGTTAAAATTTCAGAACAATTAGCAAATACTG
GAGTTGAATACACAACTGCATTAACAACTACAGCACAGGCAATGACAGATCTTGTTATGGAAAAATACGA
TCTTGATTTTCACGCATCACCATTAGTTCACTGTGCATTTTATGGAAGATACCCACAGACTTACGAATTT
ATGGGAGGAAACGTTATTTCACTTCTTGCAGCATCATGTGCAAATGAAGGACCAGGATTTGCAATGAGAA
ACATTATGGCAAACCACATTGTTGCAGCAACTAGAAAAAGAACATTAGAAGCAGTTGCATTATCATCAAC
ATTAGAAGCAATTGGACACGTTGAAATGGGAGATGCAATTGGAAGATGGAGAAGATGGCAAGCATTAGTT
CACGCATGTCAGGGACTTAACGCAAACAACGTTGTTTACGATTTAGTTAAAGAAGCAGGACACGGATGTA
CTGGAGATGTTGTTGCAGCAACAGTTGGAAGAGCACTTGAAGATGGAATTATTTCAGTTAAGAAAACACT
TCCATCAGGATACAAATTTTACACAGCAAACGATCCATCAATGTGGAATGCATACGTTTGTGCAGGATTA
GTTGCAGCAGTTATTGTTAATCAAGGAGCAGCAAGAGCAGCACAGGGAGTTTCATCAACTCTTCTTTACT
TTAACGATCTTATTGAACACGAAACAGGATTACCACACGCAGGATACGGAGATGGAATGGGAAACGGAGT
TTCATTTTCATTTTTCTCACACGCAATTTATGGTGGAGGATCACCAGGAATATTTTCAGGAAACCACATT
GTTACAAGACACTCAAAAGGATTTGCAATTCCAGTTATTGCAGCAGCAGTTTCATTAGATTCAGGAACTG
CAGTTTACGGACCAGAAGCAACATCAGGATTAGTTGGAGATATTTTTGGAGAAGTTGATCTTATTAGAAG
ACCAATGGAAGCGATCGCAAGTGCAGCAGCAGAGATAAAGGACAAGTTCTGAAGAGGTGAAGAAGAATGG
ATTACAAAGATGATGATGATAAAGGCGCCAGCTGGTCACACCCACAATTTGAAAAAGGAGGTGGATCAGG
AGGTGGATCAGGAGGTTCAGCATGGTCACATCCTCAGTTTGAAAAATCAGCAATGGTTTACCAAAGACAG
TTTTTACCAGCAGATGATAGAGTTACAAAAAACAGAAAGAAAGTTGTTGATCCATCAGTTAAACTTGAAA
AAATTAGAACATTATCAGATAAAGATTTTCTTACTTTAATTGGACACAGACACTTAGGAGAAGCATATAG
ATCAGTTAATCCACCATTAGCAGAAATTGGAGAACCAGAAGATCCAATTAGAGAATTAGTTCCACCAACT
GAAGGAGCAAAAGCAGGAGATAGAGTTTGTACAATTATTATGACTGATTCAGTTTACAATCCACCAATTG
CACACTATACAAGAGCATGGATGTACCACAACAGATTTAGAGGAATTGATAACGGAGTTTACTCAGGAAG
AGTTACTCTTGAAATGAGAGAAAGAGATCTTGAAGAAGCATGTAGAACACTTTTTGAAACTGAAATTTGT
GATGCATCAAGAGATCAAGTTAGACAGTATACATGTACTGGACACTCATGTAGATTAGATCCAGATGGAA
TGATGTTTGATCCAATTGAAAGATGTATTATGTCTGGAGGAAACGTTGTTTACCAAAAAGATTCATTTGG
AAACCCAGTTGATACACCAATTAACATGGGAAAACCACTTTCAGAAGAAGAACTTATTGAAAGAACAGTT
GTTTACAGAACTGATAGAGGAGAACCAATGACTAGAGAAGGAGATCCAGGAGCACCAGATGAAGAAGTTA
GAGAAGCATTACAATGGTCAAGAAGAATTCAGTGGCTCAGAATGCTCGGGAACATGGTTCCTGACAAGAT
AAAGGGAATGTAAAGAGGTGAAATGAAATGGTAAAATATCCAAAGCAATTGTTCTTAGAGAGCAAGAACT
CAAAGATGAATTCAATTGAAATGAAATATGGACAAGATCCAGCAATTAATAGAGCAGAATTTCACGTTTA
CGGAGGAGTTAGACAGTCAAAAAGAAAATCAGAAGCATGGGAAGCAGCAAAAAGAATTACAAAAGAAAGA
GGAATTCCAAACTACAACCCAGATTTACACTTAAAAGGAGCACAAATGGGACAGAAAGTTTTACAGACAT
ACAGAATTACTGGATTAGATAGAGAATGGGCAGGTGGAGAAGATACACCAGCACACAAAGGATGGAAACC
AGGAACTGATATTGCAGGACTTGAAATGGATGATCTTAACTACGAAAATAATCCAGCAATGCAACAGTGT
TACGATGATATGAGAAGAACAGCAATTAACGGACTTTCAATTGCACACGAAACTATTGAAAGAAGATTTG
GAAAAGAAGTTACACCAGAAACTATTAACCTTTACTTTGAAATGCTTAACCACAACATTGGAGCAGGAGC
AATTATGATGGAACACACAGCAGAAACTAATCCAGAACTTGTTAAAGATTCATACGCAAAATGTTTTACT
GGAAACGATGAATTAGCAGATGCATTAGATCAAAGATTTTTAATTGATATTAACAAAATGTTTCCAAAAT
ACCAAGCAGATCAGATTAAAGCAGAAGTTGGAGATAGAATTTTTCAGGTTGCAAGAATTCCAACAATGGC
AGTTAGAACTTCAGATGGAGGATTATCAAGAGCATGGGTTGGACAACAGGCATCACTTGCATTTTTATGT
GCATACGATATTCCAGCAGGAGATGCAGTTACATCAGATTTTGTTTTTACTATTAAACACGGAGATGTTG
TTTTTATGGGAACACAATTACCATACAGAAGAGCACAGAGAAATAATTCAGCAGGTGGAATTGCACTTGG
ATACTACTCAGATTGTAACCAAACATCAAGAACTCCAGAAGCATTAGAAGGATTAGATGGAGGAATTGAT
CCAGTTAAAGTTATTGTTGAAGCACTTACACCAGGATGTGTTATTACTGATCAGGGATGGTTACACAATT
ATTTAGCAGGTGGATCATCAGGATGGTCAAACTACATTATTTCAGTTTACACTGATGAAGTTCTTGAAGA
TTATGGATACCACGGAGCAATTTATGCAATGGATAAATGGAAATGTGGAGTTGGAGAAGTTCCAAACACA
TACGAAAACATGATGACTATTGCAGAAGAAGTTTCAAGATGGTCACAGAAAAATTACGATGAATACCCAG
GACTTATGGAAGCACACTTTGGAGGATCACAAAGATATTCAATTCAGGCAGCAGCATCAGGAGCAGCAGT
TGGAGCAATGACAGGAGATCCAGATTTAGGAAATGCAGCATGGCACTACAATACTCCATTATGTAAAGAA
CACTATTTAAGACTTGGATTTTACGGACACGATTTACAAGATCAACAGAATATGGGACACACATATTCAT
ACAGATCAGATCAGGGAATTCCATACGAACTTAAAGGACCAAACTACCCAGATTTTGCAATGAATGTTGG
ACACATGGGAGGATATATTGGAATTATTGCAGGAGCAGCACACGCAAGAGGAGCAGCATACTCAACTAAC
CCAATTATTAAAGCAGCATTTGCAGATCCAAATTTACAATTTGATTTTAGATATCCAAGAAGAGAATTTG
GAATTGGAGGATTAAGACAGTTTATGCCAGCAGGAGAAAGAGATGCAGTTATTCCACCACACTAAACTAG
TAGCGGCCGCTGCAGGATATAGCAAAAGTGGGACTTAAGTTCCCACTTTTGCTATTTTATAAAAAACGCC
CTATTCGTAATATACTATTCAAAACTAAATATTCATTGAAATATTTGGGTAATAATTAATATTAATCTAA
TATTTAGATATTGAGATATAATAATAACATTTTTTTAAAAAATCATCTATTTTCATCTTAATTTTATATA
TTAAAGCCCATTTTTTGAGTATTCAAATTCAAATTATTGTGTTATTAACATCTTATATATAAACTTTTCT
ATTTAATGTTAATGAAAAAGTGAATATATATACATAGAGTAATGTTATGATGTATATATCAAAAAAAACT
AGAGGAGACGACCTTCCATGACAGAATATAAACCAACAGTTAGATTAGCAACAAGAGATGACGTACCTAG
GGCAGTAAGAACTCTTGCAGCAGCTTTTGCAGATTATCCAGCAACAAGACACACAGTTGATCCAGATAGA
CACATTGAAAGAGTTACAGAATTACAAGAATTATTTTTAACAAGAGTTGGTCTTGATATAGGTAAAGTAT
GGGTTGCAGATGATGGAGCAGCAGTTGCAGTTTGGACAACACCAGAATCAGTTGAAGCTGGTGCTGTTTT
TGCAGAAATTGGACCAAGAATGGCTGAATTATCAGGATCAAGATTAGCAGCTCAGCAACAGATGGAAGGA
TTACTTGCACCACACAGACCAAAAGAACCAGCATGGTTTTTAGCAACAGTTGGAGTTTCACCAGATCACC
AGGGAAAAGGTTTAGGTTCTGCTGTTGTACTTCCTGGTGTTGAAGCAGCTGAAAGAGCAGGAGTTCCAGC
ATTTTTAGAAACATCAGCACCAAGAAATCTTCCATTTTATGAAAGACTTGGATTTACAGTTACAGCAGAT
GTTGAAGTTCCAGAAGGACCAAGAACATGGTGTATGACAAGAAAACCAGGAGCATAACCATGGCTCCGAC
CGAAGCCACCCGGGGCGGCCCCGCCGACCCCGCACCCGCCCCCGAGGCCCACCGCGGGGGACACACCGAA
CACGCCGACCCTGCTGAACACGCGGCGCAGTTCGGTGCCCAGGAGCGGATCGGGAATTAATTCGAAGCTG
CTGGTGAAAGAGACCCTATCTTACCTGCTAAAATCTAAGTTAATTACTAATTTATTATTAATTTATTATT
AGATTGGGTAAAATAGTAAAAGAAAACTAAAGGAAACCTAATATGGTTTCCTTTTTTTATATATTTTTAA
TTCACTGGGGGGATTTAAAACTTCATTTTTAATTTAAAAGGATCTAGGTGAAGATCCTTGGTGCACTCTC
AGTACAATCTGCTCTGATGCCGCATAGTTAAGCCAGCCCCGACACCCGCCAACACCCGCTGACGCGCCCT
GACGGGCTTGTCTGCTCCCGGCATCCGCTTACAGACAAGCTGTGACCGTCTCCGGGAGCTGCATGTGTCA
GAGGTTTTCACCGTCATCACCGAAACGCGCGAGACGAAAGGGCCTCGTGATACGCCTATTTTTATAGGTT
AATGTCATGATAATAATGGTTTCTTAGACGTCAGGTGGCACTTTTCGGGGAAATGTGCGCGGAACCCCTA
TTTGTTTATTTTTCTAAATACATTCAAATATGTATCCGCTCATGAGACAATAACCCTGATAAATGCTTCA
ATAATATTGAAAAAGGAAGAGTATGAGTATTCAACATTTCCGTGTCGCCCTTATTCCCTTTTTTGCGGCA
TTTTGCCTTCCTGTTTTTGCTCACCCAGAAACGCTGGTGAAAGTAAAAGATGCTGAAGATCAGTTGGGTG
CACGAGTGGGTTACATCGAACTGGATCTCAACAGCGGTAAGATCCTTGAGAGTTTTCGCCCCGAAGAACG
TTTTCCAATGATGAGCACTTTTAAAGTTCTGCTATGTGGCGCGGTATTATCCCGTATTGACGCCGGGCAA
GAGCAACTCGGTCGCCGCATACACTATTCTCAGAATGACTTGGTTGAGTACTCACCAGTCACAGAAAAGC
ATCTTACGGATGGCATGACAGTAAGAGAATTATGCAGTGCTGCCATAACCATGAGTGATAACACTGCGGC
CAACTTACTTCTGACAACGATCGGAGGACCGAAGGAGCTAACCGCTTTTTTGCACAACATGGGGGATCAT
GTAACTCGCCTTGATCGTTGGGAACCGGAGCTGAATGAAGCCATACCAAACGACGAGCGTGACACCACGA
TGCCTGTAGCAATGGCAACAACGTTGCGCAAACTATTAACTGGCGAACTACTTACTCTAGCTTCCCGGCA
ACAATTAATAGACTGGATGGAGGCGGATAAAGTTGCAGGACCACTTCTGCGCTCGGCCCTTCCGGCTGGC
TGGTTTATTGCTGATAAATCTGGAGCCGGTGAGCGTGGGTCTCGCGGTATCATTGCAGCACTGGGGCCAG
ATGGTAAGCCCTCCCGTATCGTAGTTATCTACACGACGGGGAGTCAGGCAACTATGGATGAACGAAATAG
ACAGATCGCTGAGATAGGTGCCTCACTGATTAAGCATTGGTAACTGTCAGACCAAGTTTACTCATATATA
CTTTAGATTGATTTAAAACTTCATTTTTAATTTAAAAGGATCTAGGTGAAGATCCTTTTTGATAATCTCA
TGACCAAAATCCCTTAACGTGAGTTTTCGTTCCACTGAGCGTCAGACCCCGTAGAAAAGATCAAAGGATC
TTCTTGAGATCCTTTTTTTCTGCGCGTAATCTGCTGCTTGCAAACAAAAAAACCACCGCTACCAGCGGTG
GTTTGTTTGCCGGATCAAGAGCTACCAACTCTTTTTCCGAAGGTAACTGGCTTCAGCAGAGCGCAGATAC
CAAATACTGTTCTTCTAGTGTAGCCGTAGTTAGGCCACCACTTCAAGAACTCTGTAGCACCGCCTACATA
CCTCGCTCTGCTAATCCTGTTACCAGTGGCTGCTGCCAGTGGCGATAAGTCGTGTCTTACCGGGTTGGAC
TCAAGACGATAGTTACCGGATAAGGCGCAGCGGTCGGGCTGAACGGGGGGTTCGTGCACACAGCCCAGCT
TGGAGCGAACGACCTACACCGAACTGAGATACCTACAGCGTGAGCTATGAGAAAGCGCCACGCTTCCCGA
AGGGAGAAAGGCGGACAGGTATCCGGTAAGCGGCAGGGTCGGAACAGGAGAGCGCACGAGGGAGCTTCCA
GGGGGAAACGCCTGGTATCTTTATAGTCCTGTCGGGTTTCGCCACCTCTGACTTGAGCGTCGATTTTTGT
GATGCTCGTCAGGGGGGCGGAGCCTATGGAAAAACGCCAGCAACGCGGCCTTTTTACGGTTCCTGGCCTT
TTGCTGGCCTTTTGCTGGCCTTTTGCTCACATGGTACCCATTATTTAGTTTTTTTTTATCACCACAACGT
ATAAACCCCCTTTCAGAAGAAAACAGAGAATGAAAACAGATTTTAATTTATATATCGTATCTATAATTTA
GTTTTTTTTTATTGCAGTTTTAGAAGTGCGTTTGTCCTGGAGCGAAATACACGATATCGTGTAGTCTCCT
TCAGATGAAAATAATATTTTTAATTTTCAGAAATATTACTGGAAAAATACCTGAAAAATATTTGAAAAAA
AAACATACACCCAGCGGGGAAAAATCGAACATTTTGAAAAAGTCTATTTATAGGGTTTAAACAGGGCCAA
GACCTGCGGGATATACCCCAAAAATGTTCGATAAAAAAATCGAACATTTTTCGAACATTTTTTATAATGT
TCGATGTGTGCGAGTATGTTCGATAAAAAAATCGAACATTTTGAAAGACAATTTGAAGAGATATAAAAAA
AATAATCTATTATAATATAGATATATAATATGTTCGATATGTTCGATATTTTTTTATATATTATATTATA
TTTAACCTTGTATTGATTATTGAATAATATTTATTATTACTTTTTTTGATTTCTTGTAAAAAATCGAACA
TATTTTACATATTGTAAAAAATAAAAAAGATTTAAAAAAAGTGTCCGAAAAAGTTAAACAAACATTATTA
TTAAAATGTTAGTTTAATATGTATCTTGATATGCTCTTCTTTCTTTCATGCTTAAACTTGTATAACTGTA
TGCTTTTTTCATTTCCTTTATTTTGTCCTTTCCTTTCTTTGTTATCTGGTAATATCCTTCCTTCTTTCCT
GCATACTTCAAAAATCCAAGGTTTTTTAAGTTATCGAGATAAGAATTACT
Features (pLannotate 1.2.2; 9 found; start..end, strand, type, name):
   1539..1562    +  CDS            2xFLAG (fragment): two tandem FLAG® epitope tags
   4266..4285    +  misc_feature   BioBrick suffix: universal suffix for all parts
   4638..5234    +  CDS            pac: PUAC_STRAD - Protein predicted: Swiss-Prot protein existence level 4. Detoxification of puromycin. From Streptomyces alboniger.
   5240..5371    +  CDS            dmpM (fragment): DMPM_STRAD - Protein inferred from homology: Swiss-Prot protein existence level 3. From Streptomyces alboniger.
   5589..5636    -  misc_feature   bom (fragment): basis of mobility region from pBR322
   5738..5773    -  CDS            rop (fragment): Rop protein, which maintains plasmids at low copy number; rop
   5868..5972    +  promoter       AmpR promoter: bla
   5973..6833    +  CDS            AmpR: β-lactamase; bla; confers resistance to ampicillin, carbenicillin, and related antibiotics
   7004..7592    +  rep_origin     ori: high-copy-number ColE1/pMB1/pBR322/pUC origin of replication
