[The description below was written by a language model from this plasmid's Addgene catalogue record and pLannotate feature annotations shown in this document.]
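Description:
Ppst93-E50 MCR-NG is an approximately 8.5 kb shuttle plasmid built on the pMEV5 backbone for heterologous protein expression in the methanogenic archaeon Methanococcus maripaludis. It is propagated in E. coli through a ColE1/pUC-type origin and selected with ampicillin via a β-lactamase gene driven by its own promoter. Short remnants of the pBR322 bom and rop regions are also detected in the backbone. Selection in the archaeal host relies on puromycin resistance conferred by the pac gene from Streptomyces alboniger, which is followed by a fragment of the neighbouring dmpM gene that appears to have been carried along with it. The feature table annotates no archaeal replication or integration element, so the record does not show how the plasmid is maintained in M. maripaludis.

The payload is an insert of about 4.2 kb encoding methyl-coenzyme M reductase (MCR), the enzyme that catalyses the final step of methanogenesis. The "E50" designation and the associated publication title indicate a divergent MCR derived from an uncultured archaeon rather than from the host itself. The catalogue lists a Flag-Strep2 tag, and the annotation finds a partial tandem FLAG sequence at an internal position within the insert region. That position would fit tagging of one subunit in a multi-gene operon, although the individual MCR genes are not annotated and the tagged subunit is not stated. The "NG" in the name is described only as the tag designation. The promoter is not annotated; the "Ppst93" prefix suggests a pst-derived promoter variant, but the record does not confirm this. A BioBrick suffix lies just downstream of the insert. The construct is intended for producing affinity-tagged recombinant MCR in a methanogen host, which would allow its purification and biochemical study.
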