Addgene plasmid #192778: Ppst93-E50 MCR-NG
Purpose: Expresses NG-tagged E50 MCR in Methanococcus maripaludis
Depositing lab: William B. Whitman. Depositing organization: University of Georgia. Publication: Expression of divergent methyl/alkyl coenzyme M reductases from uncultured archaea. Shao N, Fan Y, Chou CW, Yavari S, Williams RV, Amster IJ, Brown SM, Drake IJ, Duin EC, Whitman WB, Liu Y. Commun Biol. 2022 Oct 20;5(1):1113. doi: 10.1038/s42003-022-04057-6. PubMed 36266535.
Backbone
  Vector backbone: pMEV5
  Backbone size w/o insert (bp): 4300
  Total vector size (bp): 8500
  Vector type: Synthetic Biology ; Heterologous expression in Methanococcus maripaludis
  Selectable markers: Puromycin
Growth in bacteria
  Bacterial resistance: Ampicillin, 100 μg/mL
  Growth temperature: 37°C
  Growth strain: DH5alpha
  Copy number: Unknown
Gene/Insert
  Gene/Insert name: Methyl coenzyme M reductase (alt name: MCR)
  Insert size (bp): 4200
  GenBank ID: GCA_905171685.1
  Tag / fusion protein: Flag-Strep2
Terms and licenses: Academic/Nonprofit Terms; Industry Terms
How to cite: Ppst93-E50 MCR-NG was a gift from William B. Whitman (Addgene plasmid # 192778 ; http://n2t.net/addgene:192778 ; RRID:Addgene_192778)
